>Addgene plasmid #108815 | pBW2121_pCAG-PV1-Bxb1-N468-L1-GID1-NLS-BGHpA | depositor full sequence | sequence record 205096 | Full Sequence
CCCAAGCTTGGCGTAATCATGGTCATAGCTGTTTCCTGTGTGAAATTGTTATCCGCTCACAATTCCACAC
AACATACGAGCCGGAAGCATAAAGTGTAAAGCCTGGGGTGCCTAATGAGTGAGCTAACTCACATTAATTG
CGTTGCGCTCACTGCCCGCTTTCCAGTCGGGAAACCTGTCGTGCCAGCGGATCCGCATCTCAATTAGTCA
GCAACCATAGTCCCGCCCCTAACTCCGCCCAGTTCCGCCCATTCTCCGCCCCATGGCTGACTAATTTTTT
TTATTTATGCAGAGGCCGAGGCCGCCTCGGCCTCTGAGCTATTCCAGAAGTAGTGAGGAGGCTTTTTTGG
AGGCCTAGGCTTTTGCAAAAAGCTAACTTGTTTATTGCAGCTTATAATGGTTACAAATAAAGCAATAGCA
TCACAAATTTCACAAATAAAGCATTTTTTTCACTGCATTCTAGTTGTGGTTTGTCCAAACTCATCAATGT
ATCTTATCATGTCTGGATCCGCTGCATTAATGAATCGGCCAACGCGCGGGGAGAGGCGGTTTGCGTATTG
GGCGCTCTTCCGCTTCCTCGCTCACTGACTCGCTGCGCTCGGTCGTTCGGCTGCGGCGAGCGGTATCAGC
TCACTCAAAGGCGGTAATACGGTTATCCACAGAATCAGGGGATAACGCAGGAAAGAACATGTGAGCAAAA
GGCCAGCAAAAGGCCAGGAACCGTAAAAAGGCCGCGTTGCTGGCGTTTTTCCATAGGCTCCGCCCCCCTG
ACGAGCATCACAAAAATCGACGCTCAAGTCAGAGGTGGCGAAACCCGACAGGACTATAAAGATACCAGGC
GTTTCCCCCTGGAAGCTCCCTCGTGCGCTCTCCTGTTCCGACCCTGCCGCTTACCGGATACCTGTCCGCC
TTTCTCCCTTCGGGAAGCGTGGCGCTTTCTCATAGCTCACGCTGTAGGTATCTCAGTTCGGTGTAGGTCG
TTCGCTCCAAGCTGGGCTGTGTGCACGAACCCCCCGTTCAGCCCGACCGCTGCGCCTTATCCGGTAACTA
TCGTCTTGAGTCCAACCCGGTAAGACACGACTTATCGCCACTGGCAGCAGCCACTGGTAACAGGATTAGC
AGAGCGAGGTATGTAGGCGGTGCTACAGAGTTCTTGAAGTGGTGGCCTAACTACGGCTACACTAGAAGAA
CAGTATTTGGTATCTGCGCTCTGCTGAAGCCAGTTACCTTCGGAAAAAGAGTTGGTAGCTCTTGATCCGG
CAAACAAACCACCGCTGGTAGCGGTGGTTTTTTTGTTTGCAAGCAGCAGATTACGCGCAGAAAAAAAGGA
TCTCAAGAAGATCCTTTGATCTTTTCTACGGGGTCTGACGCTCAGTGGAACGAAAACTCACGTTAAGGGA
TTTTGGTCATGAGATTATCAAAAAGGATCTTCACCTAGATCCTTTTAAATTAAAAATGAAGTTTTAAATC
AATCTAAAGTATATATGAGTAAACTTGGTCTGACAGTTACCAATGCTTAATCAGTGAGGCACCTATCTCA
GCGATCTGTCTATTTCGTTCATCCATAGTTGCCTGACTCCCCGTCGTGTAGATAACTACGATACGGGAGG
GCTTACCATCTGGCCCCAGTGCTGCAATGATACCGCGAGACCCACGCTCACCGGCTCCAGATTTATCAGC
AATAAACCAGCCAGCCGGAAGGGCCGAGCGCAGAAGTGGTCCTGCAACTTTATCCGCCTCCATCCAGTCT
ATTAATTGTTGCCGGGAAGCTAGAGTAAGTAGTTCGCCAGTTAATAGTTTGCGCAACGTTGTTGCCATTG
CTACAGGCATCGTGGTGTCACGCTCGTCGTTTGGTATGGCTTCATTCAGCTCCGGTTCCCAACGATCAAG
GCGAGTTACATGATCCCCCATGTTGTGCAAAAAAGCGGTTAGCTCCTTCGGTCCTCCGATCGTTGTCAGA
AGTAAGTTGGCCGCAGTGTTATCACTCATGGTTATGGCAGCACTGCATAATTCTCTTACTGTCATGCCAT
CCGTAAGATGCTTTTCTGTGACTGGTGAGTACTCAACCAAGTCATTCTGAGAATAGTGTATGCGGCGACC
GAGTTGCTCTTGCCCGGCGTCAATACGGGATAATACCGCGCCACATAGCAGAACTTTAAAAGTGCTCATC
ATTGGAAAACGTTCTTCGGGGCGAAAACTCTCAAGGATCTTACCGCTGTTGAGATCCAGTTCGATGTAAC
CCACTCGTGCACCCAACTGATCTTCAGCATCTTTTACTTTCACCAGCGTTTCTGGGTGAGCAAAAACAGG
AAGGCAAAATGCCGCAAAAAAGGGAATAAGGGCGACACGGAAATGTTGAATACTCATACTCTTCCTTTTT
CAATATTATTGAAGCATTTATCAGGGTTATTGTCTCATGAGCGGATACATATTTGAATGTATTTAGAAAA
ATAAACAAATAGGGGTTCCGCGCACATTTCCCCGAAAAGTGCCACCTGGGTCGACATTGATTATTGACTA
GTTATTAATAGTAATCAATTACGGGGTCATTAGTTCATAGCCCATATATGGAGTTCCGCGTTACATAACT
TACGGTAAATGGCCCGCCTGGCTGACCGCCCAACGACCCCCGCCCATTGACGTCAATAATGACGTATGTT
CCCATAGTAACGCCAATAGGGACTTTCCATTGACGTCAATGGGTGGAGTATTTACGGTAAACTGCCCACT
TGGCAGTACATCAAGTGTATCATATGCCAAGTACGCCCCCTATTGACGTCAATGACGGTAAATGGCCCGC
CTGGCATTATGCCCAGTACATGACCTTATGGGACTTTCCTACTTGGCAGTACATCTACGTATTAGTCATC
GCTATTACCATGGTCGAGGTGAGCCCCACGTTCTGCTTCACTCTCCCCATCTCCCCCCCCTCCCCACCCC
CAATTTTGTATTTATTTATTTTTTAATTATTTTGTGCAGCGATGGGGGCGGGGGGGGGGGGGGCGCGCGC
CAGGCGGGGCGGGGCGGGGCGAGGGGCGGGGCGGGGCGAGGCGGAAAGGTGCGGCGGCAGCCAATCAGAG
CGGCGCGCTCCGAAAGTTTCCTTTTATGGCGAGGCGGCGGCGGCGGCGGCCCTATAAAAAGCGAAGCGCG
CGGCGGGCGGGAGTCGCTGCGTTGCCTTCGCCCCGTGCCCCGCTCCGCGCCGCCTCGCGCCGCCCGCCCC
GGCTCTGACTGACCGCGTTACTCCCACAGGTGAGCGGGCGGGACGGCCCTTCTCCTCCGGGCTGTAATTA
GCGCTTGGTTTAATGACGGCTCGTTTCTTTTCTGTGGCTGCGTGAAAGCCTTAAAGGGCTCCGGGAGGGC
CCTTTGTGCGGGGGGGAGCGGCTCGGGGGGTGCGTGCGTGTGTGTGTGCGTGGGGAGCGCCGCGTGCGGC
TCCGCGCTGCCCGGCGGCTGTGAGCGCTGCGGGCGCGGCGCGGGGCTTTGTGCGCTCCGCAGTGTGCGCG
AGGGGAGCGCGGCCGGGGGCGGTGCCCCGCGGTGCGGGGGGGGCTGCGAGGGGAACAAAGGCTGCGTGCG
GGGTGTGTGCGTGGGGGGGTGAGCAGGGGGTGTGGGCGCGGCGGTCGGGCTGTAACCCCCCCCTGCACCC
CCCTCCCCGAGTTGCTGAGCACGGCCCGGCTTCGGGTGCGGGGCTCCGTACGGGGCGTGGCGCGGGGCTC
GCCGTGCCGGGCGGGGGGTGGCGGCAGGTGGGGGTGCCGGGCGGGGCGGGGCCGCCTCGGGCCGGGGAGG
GCTCGGGGGAGGGGCGCGGCGGCCCCCGGAGCGCCGGCGGCTGTCGAGGCGCGGCGAGCCGCAGCCATTG
CCTTTTATGGTAATCGTGCGAGAGGGCGCAGGGACTTCCTTTGTCCCAAATCTGTGCGGAGCCGAAATCT
GGGAGGCGCCGCCGCACCCCCTCTAGCGGGCGCGGGGCGAAGCGGTGCGGCGCCGGCAGGAAGGAAATGG
GCGGGGAGGGCCTTCGTGCGTCGCCGCGCCGCCGTCCCCTTCTCCCTCTCCAGCCTCGGGGCTGTCCGCG
GGGGGACGGCTGCCTTCGGGGGGGACGGGGCAGGGCGGGGTTCGGCTTCTGGCGTGTGACCGGCGGCTCT
AGAGCCTCTGCTAACCATGTTCATGCCTTCTTCTTTTTCCTACAGCTCCTGGGCAACGTGCTGGTTATTG
TGCTGTCTCATCATTTTGGCAAAGAATTGATTAATTCGAGCGAAGGCGCGCCCATTACTCGCATCCATTC
TCAGGCTGTCTCGTCTCGTCTCGCACGCGTGCCGCCACCATGCGAGCCCTGGTGGTCATTCGCCTGAGCA
GAGTCACAGACGCTACTACAAGCCCTGAGCGGCAGCTGGAGTCCTGTCAGCAGCTGTGCGCACAGCGAGG
ATGGGATGTGGTCGGAGTGGCAGAGGATCTGGACGTGAGCGGGGCTGTCGATCCATTCGACCGAAAGCGG
AGACCCAACCTGGCACGATGGCTGGCTTTCGAGGAACAGCCCTTTGATGTGATCGTCGCCTACAGAGTGG
ACAGGCTGACACGCTCAATTCGACATCTGCAGCAGCTGGTGCATTGGGCCGAGGATCACAAGAAACTGGT
GGTCAGCGCAACTGAAGCCCACTTCGACACCACAACTCCTTTTGCCGCTGTGGTCATCGCACTGATGGGC
ACCGTGGCCCAGATGGAGCTGGAAGCTATCAAGGAGCGAAACCGGAGCGCAGCCCATTTCAATATTCGGG
CCGGGAAATACAGAGGCAGCCTGCCCCCTTGGGGCTATCTGCCTACCCGGGTGGATGGGGAGTGGAGACT
GGTGCCAGACCCCGTCCAGAGAGAGAGGATTCTGGAAGTGTACCACAGAGTGGTGGACAACCACGAACCA
CTGCATCTGGTGGCCCACGATCTGAATAGGCGCGGAGTCCTGTCTCCAAAGGACTATTTTGCTCAGCTGC
AGGGAAGGGAGCCACAGGGACGAGAATGGAGTGCTACCGCACTGAAGCGGTCTATGATCAGTGAGGCTAT
GCTGGGCTATGCAACTCTGAATGGGAAAACCGTGAGAGACGATGACGGAGCACCACTGGTGCGGGCTGAG
CCTATTCTGACAAGAGAGCAGCTGGAAGCTCTGAGGGCAGAACTGGTGAAAACCAGTAGGGCCAAGCCTG
CTGTGTCAACACCAAGCCTGCTGCTGCGAGTGCTGTTCTGCGCAGTCTGTGGCGAGCCAGCATACAAATT
TGCCGGCGGGGGAAGGAAGCATCCCCGCTATCGATGCCGGAGCATGGGGTTCCCTAAGCACTGTGGAAAC
GGCACTGTGGCTATGGCCGAATGGGACGCCTTTTGTGAGGAACAGGTGCTGGATCTGCTGGGGGACGCAG
AGCGCCTGGAAAAAGTGTGGGTCGCTGGAAGCGATTCCGCTGTGGAGCTGGCAGAAGTCAATGCCGAGCT
GGTGGACCTGACCTCCCTGATCGGATCTCCTGCATACAGGGCAGGCTCCCCACAGCGAGAAGCTCTGGAT
GCACGAATTGCTGCACTGGCAGCTCGACAGGAGGAACTGGAGGGGCTGGAAGCCAGACCCTCTGGATGGG
AGTGGCGAGAAACAGGCCAGCGGTTTGGGGATTGGTGGAGGGAGCAGGACACAGCAGCCAAGAACACTTG
GCTGAGATCCATGAATGTCAGGCTGACTTTCGACGTGCGAGGATCCGGAGGGTCTGGCTCCGGATCAAGT
GGTGGCAGCGGTACCATGGCCGCCAGCGACGAAGTGAACCTGATCGAGAGCAGAACCGTGGTGCCCCTGA
ACACCTGGGTGCTGATCTCCAACTTCAAGGTGGCCTACAACATCCTGCGGAGGCCCGACGGCACCTTCAA
CAGACACCTGGCCGAGTACCTGGACCGGAAAGTGACCGCCAACGCCAACCCTGTGGACGGCGTGTTCAGC
TTCGACGTGCTGATCGACCGGCGGATCAACCTGCTGAGCCGGGTGTACAGACCCGCCTACGCCGATCAGG
AACAGCCCCCCTCTATCCTGGATCTGGAAAAGCCCGTGGATGGCGACATCGTGCCCGTGATCCTGTTCTT
CCACGGCGGCAGCTTTGCCCACAGCAGCGCCAATAGCGCCATCTACGACACCCTGTGCAGACGGCTCGTG
GGCCTGTGCAAATGCGTGGTGGTGTCCGTGAACTACCGCAGAGCCCCCGAGAACCCTTACCCCTGCGCCT
ACGATGATGGCTGGATCGCCCTGAACTGGGTCAACAGCAGAAGCTGGCTGAAGTCCAAGAAAGACAGCAA
GGTGCACATCTTTCTGGCCGGCGATAGCAGCGGCGGCAATATCGCCCATAACGTGGCCCTGAGAGCCGGC
GAGTCTGGCATCGATGTGCTGGGCAATATCCTGCTGAACCCCATGTTCGGCGGCAACGAGCGGACCGAGA
GCGAGAAGTCTCTGGACGGCAAGTACTTCGTGACCGTGCGGGACCGGGACTGGTACTGGAAGGCCTTTCT
GCCCGAGGGCGAGGACAGAGAGCACCCCGCCTGCAATCCCTTCAGCCCCAGAGGCAAAAGCCTGGAAGGC
GTGTCCTTCCCAAAGTCCCTGGTGGTGGTGGCCGGCCTGGACCTGATCAGAGATTGGCAGCTGGCCTATG
CCGAGGGCCTGAAGAAAGCCGGCCAGGAAGTGAAGCTGATGCACCTGGAAAAGGCCACCGTGGGCTTCTA
CCTGCTGCCCAACAACAACCACTTCCACAACGTGATGGACGAGATCAGCGCCTTCGTGAACGCCGAGTGC
CCCAAGAAAAAGCGGAAGGTGTGAGAATTCCTGTGCCTTCTAGTTGCCAGCCATCTGTTGTTTGCCCCTC
CCCCGTGCCTTCCTTGACCCTGGAAGGTGCCACTCCCACTGTCCTTTCCTAATAAAATGAGGAAATTGCA
TCGCATTGTCTGAGTAGGTGTCATTCTATTCTGGGGGGTGGGGTGGGGCAGGACAGCAAGGGGGAGGATT
GGGAAGACAATAGCAGGCATGCTGGGGATGCGGTGGGCTCTATGGCTTCTGAGGCGGAAAGAACCAGCTG
GGGCTCTAGGGGGTATCCCCACGCGCCCTGTAGCGTGTACCGCTGGGAGTTCGTAGACGGAAACAAACGC
AGAATCCAAGCGCGGCCGCCCAGGATACATAGATTACCACAACTCCGAGCCCTTCCACCGCTAGCGCACT
CCTCAGGTGCAGGCTGCCTATCAGAAGGTGGTGGCTGGTGTGGCCAATGCCCTGGCTCACAAATACCACT
GAGATCTTTTTCCCTCTGCCAAAAATTATGGGGACATCATGAAGCCCCTTGAGCATCTGACTTCTGGCTA
ATAAAGGAAATTTATTTTCATTGCAATAGTGTGTTGGAATTTTTTGTGTCTCTCACTCGGAAGGACATAT
GGGAGGGCAAATCATTTAAAACATCAGAATGAGTATTTGGTTTAGAGTTTGGCAACATATGCCCATATGC
TGGCTGCCATGAACAAAGGTTGGCTATAAAGAGGTCATCAGTATATGAAACAGCCCCCTGCTGTCCATTC
CTTATTCCATAGAAAAGCCTTGACTTGAGGTTAGATTTTTTTTATATTTTGTTTTGTGTTATTTTTTTCT
TTAACATCCCTAAAATTTTCCTTACATGTTTTACTAGCCAGATTTTTCCTCCTCTCCTGACTACTCCCAG
TCATAGCTGTCCCTCTTCTCTTATGGAGATCCCTCGACCTGCAG
Features (pLannotate 1.2.2; 19 found; start..end, strand, type, name):
     46..62      -  protein_bind   lac operator: The lac repressor binds to the lac operator to inhibit transcription in E. coli. This inhibition can be relieved by adding lactose or isopropyl-β-D-thiogalactopyranoside (IPTG). lac repressor encoded by lacI
     70..100     -  promoter       lac promoter: promoter for the E. coli lac operon
    115..136     -  protein_bind   CAP binding site: CAP binding activates transcription in the presence of cAMP. E. coli catabolite activator protein
    149..188     -  CDS            lacI (fragment): lac repressor; lacI; The lac repressor binds to the lac operator to inhibit transcription in E. coli. This inhibition can be relieved by adding lactose or isopropyl-β-D-thiogalactopyranoside (IPTG).
    195..217     +  promoter       SV40 promoter (fragment): SV40 enhancer and early promoter
    221..355     +  rep_origin     SV40 ori: SV40 origin of replication
    375..509     +  polyA_signal   SV40 poly(A) signal: SV40 polyadenylation signal
    511..565     -  CDS            lacI (fragment): lac repressor; lacI; The lac repressor binds to the lac operator to inhibit transcription in E. coli. This inhibition can be relieved by adding lactose or isopropyl-β-D-thiogalactopyranoside (IPTG).
    748..1336    -  rep_origin     ori: high-copy-number ColE1/pMB1/pBR322/pUC origin of replication
   1507..2367    -  CDS            AmpR: β-lactamase; bla; confers resistance to ampicillin, carbenicillin, and related antibiotics
   2368..2472    -  promoter       AmpR promoter: bla
   2503..2882    +  enhancer       CMV enhancer: human cytomegalovirus immediate early enhancer
   2884..3159    +  promoter       chicken β-actin promoter: No description available
   3160..4175    +  intron         chimeric intron: chimera between introns from chicken β-actin and rabbit β-globin
   5756..6790    +  CDS            GID1A: GID1A_ARATH - Also known as CXE10, GID1L1. Experimental evidence at protein level: Swiss-Prot protein existence level 1. Functions as soluble gibberellin (GA) receptor. GA is an essential hormone that regulates growth and development in plants. Binds with high affinity the biologically active gibberellin GA4, but has no affinity for the biologically inactive GAs. In response to GA, interacts with specific DELLA proteins, known as repressors of GA- induced growth, and targets them for degradation via proteasome. Seems to be required for GA signaling that controls root growth, seed germination,
   6821..7045    +  polyA_signal   bGH poly(A) signal: bovine growth hormone polyadenylation signal
   7049..7070    +  promoter       SV40 promoter (fragment): SV40 enhancer and early promoter
   7208..7279    +  CDS            HBB (fragment): HBB_PONPY - Experimental evidence at transcript level: Swiss-Prot protein existence level 2. Involved in oxygen transport from the lung to the various peripheral tissues. From Pongo pygmaeus (Bornean orangutan).
   7350..7405    +  polyA_signal   β-globin poly(A) signal: rabbit β-globin polyadenylation signal (Gil and Proudfoot, 1987)
