[The description below was written by a language model from this plasmid's Addgene catalogue record and pLannotate feature annotations shown in this document.]
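Description:
pBW2121_pCAG-PV1-Bxb1-N468-L1-GID1-NLS-BGHpA is a 7,744 nt mammalian expression plasmid built on the pCAGGS backbone. It encodes one half of a split, chemically inducible Bxb1 serine integrase. It is propagated in E. coli through a high-copy ColE1/pUC-type origin and selected with ampicillin via the β-lactamase gene. The backbone also carries remnants typical of pCAGGS: lac promoter/operator and lacI fragments, an SV40 origin with an SV40 poly(A) signal, and downstream β-globin sequence with the rabbit β-globin poly(A) signal.

Expression is driven by the CAG promoter, annotated here as the CMV immediate-early enhancer, the chicken β-actin promoter and a chimeric β-actin/β-globin intron, which together give strong constitutive transcription in many mammalian cell types. The open reading frame encodes the synthetic Bxb1 integrase fragment running from the N-terminus to amino acid 468. According to the name and catalogue fields, this fragment is joined through a linker (L1) to the Arabidopsis gibberellin receptor GID1A and a C-terminal nuclear localization signal, and the transcript ends at the bGH poly(A) signal. The automated annotation does not label the Bxb1 fragment, which presumably lies in the unannotated stretch between the intron and GID1A. The "PV1" element in the name is not explained in the record.

GID1 serves as a chemically induced dimerization domain. In such systems gibberellin promotes GID1 binding to a DELLA-family partner, so pairing this construct with a plasmid carrying the complementary C-terminal Bxb1 fragment fused to that partner would be expected to reconstitute integrase activity on ligand addition. That partner construct is not part of this record. The plasmid is intended for synthetic biology applications requiring drug-controlled site-specific recombination in mammalian cells.
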