Addgene plasmid #108815: pBW2121_pCAG-PV1-Bxb1-N468-L1-GID1-NLS-BGHpA
Purpose: Expresses N-terminus to aa468 of Bxb1 integrase fused to GID1 CID
Depositing lab: Wilson Wong. Depositing organization: Boston University Main Campus. Publication: High-performance chemical- and light-inducible recombinases in mammalian cells and mice. Weinberg BH, Cho JH, Agarwal Y, Pham NTH, Caraballo LD, Walkosz M, Ortega C, Trexler M, Tague N, Law B, Benman WKJ, Letendre J, Beal J, Wong WW. Nat Commun. 2019 Oct 24;10(1):4845. doi: 10.1038/s41467-019-12800-7. PubMed 31649244.
Backbone
  Vector backbone: pCAGGS
  Vector type: Mammalian Expression, Cre/Lox, Synthetic Biology
Growth in bacteria
  Bacterial resistance: Ampicillin, 100 μg/mL
  Growth temperature: 37°C
  Growth strain: NEB Stable
  Copy number: High Copy
Gene/Insert
  Gene/Insert name: Bxb1 integrase fragment N-terminus to aa468
  Species: Synthetic
  Promoter: pCAG
  Tag / fusion protein: GID1,NLS (C terminal on insert)
  Cloning method: Restriction Enzyme; 5′ cloning site MluI (not destroyed); 3′ cloning site BspEI (not destroyed)
Terms and licenses: Academic/Nonprofit Terms; Industry Terms: Not Available to Industry
Depositor comments: Please visit https://www.biorxiv.org/content/10.1101/747121v1 for bioRxiv preprint.
How to cite: pBW2121_pCAG-PV1-Bxb1-N468-L1-GID1-NLS-BGHpA was a gift from Wilson Wong (Addgene plasmid # 108815 ; http://n2t.net/addgene:108815 ; RRID:Addgene_108815)
