>Addgene plasmid #108815 | pBW2121_pCAG-PV1-Bxb1-N468-L1-GID1-NLS-BGHpA | addgene partial sequence | sequence record 227067 | Addgene Partial NGS Result
TGCACCCCCCTCCCCGAGTTGCTGAGCACGGCCCGGCTTCGGGTGCGGGGCTCCGTACGGGGCGTGGCGC
GGGGCTCGCCGTGCCGGGCGGGGGGTGGCGGCAGGTGGGGGTGCCGGGCGGGGCGGGGCCGCCTCGGGCC
GGGGAGGGCTCGGGGGAGGGGCGCGGCGGCCCCCGGAGCGCCGGCGGCTGTCGAGGCGCGGCGAGCCGCA
GCCATTGCCTTTTATGGTAATCGTGCGAGAGGGCGCAGGGACTTCCTTTGTCCCAAATCTGTGCGGAGCC
GAAATCTGGGAGGCGCCGCCGCACCCCCTCTAGCGGGCGCGGGGCGAAGCGGTGCGGCGCCGGCAGGAAG
GAAATGGGCGGGGAGGGCCTTCGTGCGTCGCCGCGCCGCCGTCCCCTTCTCCCTCTCCAGCCTCGGGGCT
GTCCGCGGGGGGACGGCTGCCTTCGGGGGGGACGGGGCAGGGCGGGGTTCGGCTTCTGGCGTGTGACCGG
CGGCTCTAGAGCCTCTGCTAACCATGTTCATGCCTTCTTCTTTTTCCTACAGCTCCTGGGCAACGTGCTG
GTTATTGTGCTGTCTCATCATTTTGGCAAAGAATTGATTAATTCGAGCGAAGGCGCGCCCATTACTCGCA
TCCATTCTCAGGCTGTCTCGTCTCGTCTCGCACGCGTGCCGCCACCATGCGAGCCCTGGTGGTCATTCGC
CTGAGCAGAGTCACAGACGCTACTACAAGCCCTGAGCGGCAGCTGGAGTCCTGTCAGCAGCTGTGCGCAC
AGCGAGGATGGGATGTGGTCGGAGTGGCAGAGGATCTGGACGTGAGCGGGGCTGTCGATCCATTCGACCG
AAAGCGGAGACCCAACCTGGCACGATGGCTGGCTTTCGAGGAACAGCCCTTTGATGTGATCGTCGCCTAC
AGAGTGGACAGGCTGACACGCTCAATTCGACATCTGCAGCAGCTGGTGCATTGGGCCGAGGATCACAAGA
AACTGGTGGTCAGCGCAACTGAAGCCCACTTCGACACCACAACTCCTTTTGCCGCTGTGGTCATCGCACT
GATGGGCACCGTGGCCCAGATGGAGCTGGAAGCTATCAAGGAGCGAAACCGGAGCGCAGCCCATTTCAAT
ATTCGGGCCGGGAAATACAGAGGCAGCCTGCCCCCTTGGGGCTATCTGCCTACCCGGGTGGATGGGGAGT
GGAGACTGGTGCCAGACCCCGTCCAGAGAGAGAGGATTCTGGAAGTGTACCACAGAGTGGTGGACAACCA
CGAACCACTGCATCTGGTGGCCCACGATCTGAATAGGCGCGGAGTCCTGTCTCCAAAGGACTATTTTGCT
CAGCTGCAGGGAAGGGAGCCACAGGGACGAGAATGGAGTGCTACCGCACTGAAGCGGTCTATGATCAGTG
AGGCTATGCTGGGCTATGCAACTCTGAATGGGAAAACCGTGAGAGACGATGACGGAGCACCACTGGTGCG
GGCTGAGCCTATTCTGACAAGAGAGCAGCTGGAAGCTCTGAGGGCAGAACTGGTGAAAACCAGTAGGGCC
AAGCCTGCTGTGTCAACACCAAGCCTGCTGCTGCGAGTGCTGTTCTGCGCAGTCTGTGGCGAGCCAGCAT
ACAAATTTGCCGGCGGGGGAAGGAAGCATCCCCGCTATCGATGCCGGAGCATGGGGTTCCCTAAGCACTG
TGGAAACGGCACTGTGGCTATGGCCGAATGGGACGCCTTTTGTGAGGAACAGGTGCTGGATCTGCTGGGG
GACGCAGAGCGCCTGGAAAAAGTGTGGGTCGCTGGAAGCGATTCCGCTGTGGAGCTGGCAGAAGTCAATG
CCGAGCTGGTGGACCTGACCTCCCTGATCGGATCTCCTGCATACAGGGCAGGCTCCCCACAGCGAGAAGC
TCTGGATGCACGAATTGCTGCACTGGCAGCTCGACAGGAGGAACTGGAGGGGCTGGAAGCCAGACCCTCT
GGATGGGAGTGGCGAGAAACAGGCCAGCGGTTTGGGGATTGGTGGAGGGAGCAGGACACAGCAGCCAAGA
ACACTTGGCTGAGATCCATGAATGTCAGGCTGACTTTCGACGTGCGAGGATCCGGAGGGTCTGGCTCCGG
ATCAAGTGGTGGCAGCGGTACCATGGCCGCCAGCGACGAAGTGAACCTGATCGAGAGCAGAACCGTGGTG
CCCCTGAACACCTGGGTGCTGATCTCCAACTTCAAGGTGGCCTACAACATCCTGCGGAGGCCCGACGGCA
CCTTCAACAGACACCTGGCCGAGTACCTGGACCGGAAAGTGACCGCCAACGCCAACCCTGTGGACGGCGT
GTTCAGCTTCGACGTGCTGATCGACCGGCGGATCAACCTGCTGAGCCGGGTGTACAGACCCGCCTACGCC
GATCAGGAACAGCCCCCCTCTATCCTGGATCTGGAAAAGCCCGTGGATGGCGACATCGTGCCCGTGATCC
TGTTCTTCCACGGCGGCAGCTTTGCCCACAGCAGCGCCAATAGCGCCATCTACGACACCCTGTGCAGACG
GCTCGTGGGCCTGTGCAAATGCGTGGTGGTGTCCGTGAACTACCGCAGAGCCCCCGAGAACCCTTACCCC
TGCGCCTACGATGATGGCTGGATCGCCCTGAACTGGGTCAACAGCAGAAGCTGGCTGAAGTCCAAGAAAG
ACAGCAAGGTGCACATCTTTCTGGCCGGCGATAGCAGCGGCGGCAATATCGCCCATAACGTGGCCCTGAG
AGCCGGCGAGTCTGGCATCGATGTGCTGGGCAATATCCTGCTGAACCCCATGTTCGGCGGCAACGAGCGG
ACCGAGAGCGAGAAGTCTCTGGACGGCAAGTACTTCGTGACCGTGCGGGACCGGGACTGGTACTGGAAGG
CCTTTCTGCCCGAGGGCGAGGACAGAGAGCACCCCGCCTGCAATCCCTTCAGCCCCAGAGGCAAAAGCCT
GGAAGGCGTGTCCTTCCCAAAGTCCCTGGTGGTGGTGGCCGGCCTGGACCTGATCAGAGATTGGCAGCTG
GCCTATGCCGAGGGCCTGAAGAAAGCCGGCCAGGAAGTGAAGCTGATGCACCTGGAAAAGGCCACCGTGG
GCTTCTACCTGCTGCCCAACAACAACCACTTCCACAACGTGATGGACGAGATCAGCGCCTTCGTGAACGC
CGAGTGCCCCAAGAAAAAGCGGAAGGTGTGAGAATTCCTGTGCCTTCTAGTTGCCAGCCATCTGTTGTTT
GCCCCTCCCCCGTGCCTTCCTTGACCCTGGAAGGTGCCACTCCCACTGTCCTTTCCTAATAAAATGAGGA
AATTGCATCGCATTGTCTGAGTAGGTGTCATTCTATTCTGGGGGGTGGGGTGGGGCAGGACAGCAAGGGG
GAGGATTGGGAAGACAATAGCAGGCATGCTGGGGATGCGGTGGGCTCTATGGCTTCTGAGGCGGAAAGAA
CCAGCTGGGGCTCTAGGGGGTATCCCCACGCGCCCTGTAGCGTGTACCGCTGGGAGTTCGTAGACGGAAA
CAAACGCAGAATCCAAGCGCGGCCGCCCAGGATACATAGATTACCACAACTCCGAGCCCTTCCACCGCTA
GCGCACTCCTCAGGTGCAGGCTGCCTATCAGAAGGTGGTGGCTGGTGTGGCCAATGCCCTGGCTCACAAA
TACCACTGAGATCTTTTTCCCTCTGCCAAAAATTATGGGGACATCATGAAGCCCCTTGAGCATCTGACTT
CTGGCTAATAAAGGAAATTTATTTTCATTGCAATAGTGTGTTGGAATTTTTTGTGTCTCTCACTCGGAAG
GACATATGGGAGGGCAAATCATTTAAAACATCAGAATGAGTATTTGGTTTAGAGTTTGGCAACATATGCC
CATATGCTGGCTGCCATGAACAAAGGTTGGCTATAAAGAGGTCATCAGTATATGAAACAGCCCCCTGCTG
TCCATTCCTTATTCCATAGAAAAGCCTTGACTTGAGGTTAGATTTTTTTTATATTTTGTTTTGTGTTATT
TTTTTCTTTAACATCCCTAAAATTTTCCTTACATGTTTTACTAGCCAGATTTTTCCTCCTCTCCTGACTA
CTCCCAGTCATAGCTGTCCCTCTTCTCTTATGGAGATCCCTCGACCTGCAGCCCAAGCTTGGCGTAATCA
TGGTCATAGCTGTTTCCTGTGTGAAATTGTTATCCGCTCACAATTCCACACAACATACGAGCCGGAAGCA
TAAAGTGTAAAGCCTGGGGTGCCTAATGAGTGAGCTAACTCACATTAATTGCGTTGCGCTCACTGCCCGC
TTTCCAGTCGGGAAACCTGTCGTGCCAGCGGATCCGCATCTCAATTAGTCAGCAACCATAGTCCCGCCCC
TAACTCCGCCCAGTTCCGCCCATTCTCCGCCCCATGGCTGACTAATTTTTTTTATTTATGCAGAGGCCGA
GGCCGCCTCGGCCTCTGAGCTATTCCAGAAGTAGTGAGGAGGCTTTTTTGGAGGCCTAGGCTTTTGCAAA
AAGCTAACTTGTTTATTGCAGCTTATAATGGTTACAAATAAAGCAATAGCATCACAAATTTCACAAATAA
AGCATTTTTTTCACTGCATTCTAGTTGTGGTTTGTCCAAACTCATCAATGTATCTTATCATGTCTGGATC
CGCTGCATTAATGAATCGGCCAACGCGCGGGGAGAGGCGGTTTGCGTATTGGGCGCTCTTCCGCTTCCTC
GCTCACTGACTCGCTGCGCTCGGTCGTTCGGCTGCGGCGAGCGGTATCAGCTCACTCAAAGGCGGTAATA
CGGTTATCCACAGAATCAGGGGATAACGCAGGAAAGAACATGTGAGCAAAAGGCCAGCAAAAGGCCAGGA
ACCGTAAAAAGGCCGCGTTGCTGGCGTTTTTCCATAGGCTCCGCCCCCCTGACGAGCATCACAAAAATCG
ACGCTCAAGTCAGAGGTGGCGAAACCCGACAGGACTATAAAGATACCAGGCGTTTCCCCCTGGAAGCTCC
CTCGTGCGCTCTCCTGTTCCGACCCTGCCGCTTACCGGATACCTGTCCGCCTTTCTCCCTTCGGGAAGCG
TGGCGCTTTCTCATAGCTCACGCTGTAGGTATCTCAGTTCGGTGTAGGTCGTTCGCTCCAAGCTGGGCTG
TGTGCACGAACCCCCCGTTCAGCCCGACCGCTGCGCCTTATCCGGTAACTATCGTCTTGAGTCCAACCCG
GTAAGACACGACTTATCGCCACTGGCAGCAGCCACTGGTAACAGGATTAGCAGAGCGAGGTATGTAGGCG
GTGCTACAGAGTTCTTGAAGTGGTGGCCTAACTACGGCTACACTAGAAGAACAGTATTTGGTATCTGCGC
TCTGCTGAAGCCAGTTACCTTCGGAAAAAGAGTTGGTAGCTCTTGATCCGGCAAACAAACCACCGCTGGT
AGCGGTGGTTTTTTTGTTTGCAAGCAGCAGATTACGCGCAGAAAAAAAGGATCTCAAGAAGATCCTTTGA
TCTTTTCTACGGGGTCTGACGCTCAGTGGAACGAAAACTCACGTTAAGGGATTTTGGTCATGAGATTATC
AAAAAGGATCTTCACCTAGATCCTTTTAAATTAAAAATGAAGTTTTAAATCAATCTAAAGTATATATGAG
TAAACTTGGTCTGACAGTTACCAATGCTTAATCAGTGAGGCACCTATCTCAGCGATCTGTCTATTTCGTT
CATCCATAGTTGCCTGACTCCCCGTCGTGTAGATAACTACGATACGGGAGGGCTTACCATCTGGCCCCAG
TGCTGCAATGATACCGCGAGACCCACGCTCACCGGCTCCAGATTTATCAGCAATAAACCAGCCAGCCGGA
AGGGCCGAGCGCAGAAGTGGTCCTGCAACTTTATCCGCCTCCATCCAGTCTATTAATTGTTGCCGGGAAG
CTAGAGTAAGTAGTTCGCCAGTTAATAGTTTGCGCAACGTTGTTGCCATTGCTACAGGCATCGTGGTGTC
ACGCTCGTCGTTTGGTATGGCTTCATTCAGCTCCGGTTCCCAACGATCAAGGCGAGTTACATGATCCCCC
ATGTTGTGCAAAAAAGCGGTTAGCTCCTTCGGTCCTCCGATCGTTGTCAGAAGTAAGTTGGCCGCAGTGT
TATCACTCATGGTTATGGCAGCACTGCATAATTCTCTTACTGTCATGCCATCCGTAAGATGCTTTTCTGT
GACTGGTGAGTACTCAACCAAGTCATTCTGAGAATAGTGTATGCGGCGACCGAGTTGCTCTTGCCCGGCG
TCAATACGGGATAATACCGCGCCACATAGCAGAACTTTAAAAGTGCTCATCATTGGAAAACGTTCTTCGG
GGCGAAAACTCTCAAGGATCTTACCGCTGTTGAGATCCAGTTCGATGTAACCCACTCGTGCACCCAACTG
ATCTTCAGCATCTTTTACTTTCACCAGCGTTTCTGGGTGAGCAAAAACAGGAAGGCAAAATGCCGCAAAA
AAGGGAATAAGGGCGACACGGAAATGTTGAATACTCATACTCTTCCTTTTTCAATATTATTGAAGCATTT
ATCAGGGTTATTGTCTCATGAGCGGATACATATTTGAATGTATTTAGAAAAATAAACAAATAGGGGTTCC
GCGCACATTTCCCCGAAAAGTGCCACCTGGGTCGACATTGATTATTGACTAGTTATTAATAGTAATCAAT
TACGGGGTCATTAGTTCATAGCCCATATATGGAGTTCCGCGTTACATAACTTACGGTAAATGGCCCGCCT
GGCTGACCGCCCAACGACCCCCGCCCATTGACGTCAATAATGACGTATGTTCCCATAGTAACGCCAATAG
GGACTTTCCATTGACGTCAATGGGTGGAGTATTTACGGTAAACTGCCCACTTGGCAGTACATCAAGTGTA
TCATATGCCAAGTACGCCCCCTATTGACGTCAATGACGGTAAATGGCCCGCCTGGCATTATGCCCAGTAC
ATGACCTTATGGGACTTTCCTACTTGGCAGTACATCTACGTATTAGTCATCGCTATTACCATGGTCGAGG
TGAGCCCCACGTTCTGCTTCACTCTCCCCATCTCCCCCCCCTCCCCACCCCCAATTTTGTATTTATTTAT
TTTTTAATTATTTTGTGCAGCGATGGGGG
